>Addgene plasmid #148631 | pnYC-NpM-HsNot1iso1_1607-1815_AE | depositor full sequence | sequence record 291079 | Full Sequence
GGTATGGCAATGAAAGACGGTGAGCTGGTGATATGGGATAGTGTTCACCCTTGTTACACCGTTTTCCATG
AGCAAACTGAAACGTTTTCATCGCTCTGGAGTGAATACCACGACGATTTCCGGCAGTTTCTACACATATA
TTCGCAAGATGTGGCGTGTTACGGTGAAAACCTGGCCTATTTCCCTAAAGGGTTTATTGAGAATATGTTT
TTCGTCTCAGCCAATCCCTGGGTGAGTTTCACCAGTTTTGATTTAAACGTGGCCAATATGGACAACTTCT
TCGCCCCCGTTTTCACCATGGGCAAATATTATACGCAAGGCGACAAGGTGCTGATGCCGCTGGCGATTCA
GGTTCATCATGCCGTCTGTGATGGCTTCCATGTCGGCAGAATGCTTAATGAATTACAACAGTACTGCGAT
GAGTGGCAGGGCGGGGCGTAATTTTTTTAAGGCAGTTATTGGTGCCCTTAAACGCCTGGTGCTACGCCTG
AATAAGTGATAATAAGCGGATGAATGGCAGAAATTCGAAAGCAAATTCGACCCGGTCGTCGGTTCAGGGC
AGGGTCGTTAAATAGCCGCTTATGTCTATTGCTGGTTTACCGGTTTATTGACTACCGGAAGCAGTGTGAC
CGTGTGCTTCTCAAATGCCTGAGGCCAGTTTGCTCAGGCTCTCCCCGTGGAGGTAATAATTGACGATATG
ATCATTTATTCTGCCTCCCAGAGCCTGATAAAAACGGTTAGCGCTTCGTTAATACAGATGTAGGTGTTCC
ACAGGGTAGCCAGCAGCATCCTGCGATGCAGATCCGGAACATAATGGTGCAGGGCGCTTGTTTCGGCGTG
GGTATGGTGGCAGGCCCCGTGGCCGGGGGACTGTTGGGCGCTGCCGGCACCTGTCCTACGAGTTGCATGA
TAAAGAAGACAGTCATAAGTGCGGCGACGATAGTCATGCCCCGCGCCCACCGGAAGGAGCTACCGGACAG
CGGTGCGGACTGTTGTAACTCAGAATAAGAAATGAGGCCGCTCATGGCGTTGACTCTCAGTCATAGTATC
GTGGTATCACCGGTTGGTTCCACTCTCTGTTGCGGGCAACTTCAGCAGCACGTAGGGGACTTCCGCGTTT
CCAGACTTTACGAAACACGGAAACCGAAGACCATTCATGTTGTTGCTCAGGTCGCAGACGTTTTGCAGCA
GCAGTCGCTTCACGTTCGCTCGCGTATCGGTGATTCATTCTGCTAACCAGTAAGGCAACCCCGCCAGCCT
AGCCGGGTCCTCAACGACAGGAGCACGATCATGCGCACCCGTGGCCAGGACCCAACGCTGCCCGAGATGC
GCCGCGTGCGGCTGCTGGAGATGGCGGACGCGATGGATATGTTCTGCCAAGGGTTGGTTTGCGCATTCAC
AGTTCTCCGCAAGAATTGATTGGCTCCAATTCTTGGAGTGGTGAATCCGTTAGCGAGGTGCCGCCGGCTT
CCATTCAGGTCGAGGTGGCCCGGCTCCATGCACCGCGACGCAACGCGGGGAGGCAGACAAGGTATAGGGC
GGCGCCTACAATCCATGCCAACCCGTTCCATGTGCTCGCCGAGGCGGCATAAATCGCCGTGACGATCAGC
GGTCCAGTGATCGAAGTTAGGCTGGTAAGAGCCGCGAGCGATCCTTGAAGCTGTCCCTGATGGTCGTCAT
CTACCTGCCTGGACAGCATGGCCTGCAACGCGGGCATCCCGATGCCGCCGGAAGCGAGAAGAATCATAAT
GGGGAAGGCCATCCAGCCTCGCGTCGCGAACGCCAGCAAGACGTAGCCCAGCGCGTCGGCCGCCATGCCG
GCGATAATGGCCTGCTTCTCGCCGAAACGTTTGGTGGCGGGACCAGTGACGAAGGCTTGAGCGAGGGCGT
GCAAGATTCCGAATACCGCAAGCGACAGGCCGATCATCGTCGCGCTCCAGCGAAAGCGGTCCTCGCCGAA
AATGACCCAGAGCGCTGCCGGCACCTGTCCTACGAGTTGCATGATAAAGAAGACAGTCATAAGTGCGGCG
ACGATAGTCATGCCCCGCGCCCACCGGAAGGAGCTGACTGGGTTGAAGGCTCTCAAGGGCATCGGTCGAC
GCTCTCCCTTATGCGACTCCTGCATTAGGAAGCAGCCCAGTAGTAGGTTGAGGCCGTTGAGCACCGCCGC
CGCAAGGAATGGTGCATGCAAGGAGATGGCGCCCAACAGTCCCCCGGCCACGGGGCCTGCCACCATACCC
ACGCCGAAACAAGCGCTCATGAGCCCGAAGTGGCGAGCCCGATCTTCCCCATCGGTGATGTCGGCGATAT
AGGCGCCAGCAACCGCACCTGTGGCGCCGGTGATGCCGGCCACGATGCGTCCGGCGTAGAGGATCAGACT
AAGATCTCGATCCCGCGAAATTAATACGACTCACTATAGGGGAATTGTGAGCGGATAACAATTCCCCACT
AGTAATAATTTTGTTTAACTTTAAGAAGGAGATATACCATGGAAACTGAAGAAGGTAAACTGGTAATCTG
GATTAACGGCGATAAAGGCTATAACGGTCTCGCTGAAGTCGGTAAGAAATTCGAGAAAGATACCGGAATT
AAAGTCACCGTTGAGCATCCGGATAAACTGGAAGAGAAATTCCCACAGGTTGCGGCAACTGGCGATGGCC
CTGACATTATCTTCTGGGCACACGACCGCTTTGGTGGCTACGCTCAATCTGGCCTGTTGGCTGAAATCAC
CCCGGACAAAGCGTTCCAGGACAAGCTGTATCCGTTTACCTGGGATGCCGTACGTTACAACGGCAAGCTG
ATTGCTTACCCGATCGCTGTTGAAGCGTTATCGCTGATTTATAACAAAGACCTGCTGCCGAACCCGCCAA
AAACCTGGGAAGAGATCCCGGCGCTGGATAAAGAACTGAAAGCGAAAGGTAAGAGCGCCCTGATGTTCAA
CCTGCAAGAACCGTACTTCACCTGGCCGCTGATTGCTGCTGACGGGGGTTATGCGTTCAAGTATGAAAAC
GGCAAGTACGACATTAAAGACGTGGGCGTGGATAACGCTGGCGCGAAAGCGGGTCTGACCTTCCTGGTTG
ACCTGATTAAAAACAAACACATGAATGCAGACACCGATTACTCCATCGCAGAAGCTGCCTTTAATAAAGG
CGAAACAGCGATGACCATCAACGGCCCGTGGGCATGGTCCAACATCGACACCAGCAAAGTGAATTATGGT
GTAACGGTACTGCCGACCTTCAAGGGTCAACCATCCAAACCGTTCGTTGGCGTGCTGAGCGCAGGTATTA
ACGCCGCCAGTCCGAACAAAGAGCTGGCAAAAGAGTTCCTCGAAAACTATCTGCTGACTGATGAAGGTCT
GGAAGCGGTTAATAAAGACAAACCGCTGGGTGCCGTAGCGCTGAAGTCTTACGAGGAAGAGTTGGCGAAA
GATCCACGTATTGCCGCCACGATGGAAAACGCCCAGAAAGGTGAAATCATGCCGAACATCCCGCAGATGT
CCGCTTTCTGGTATGCCGTGCGTACTGCGGTGATCAACGCCGCCAGCGGTCGTCAGACTGTCGATGAAGC
CCTTAAAGACGCGCAGACTGGTACCGGCAGCGGCCTGGAAGTTCTGTTCCAGGGGCCCCATATGCTCGAG
GATGTAGCTCAGATTTATGATAAGTGTATTACAGAACTGGAGCAACATCTACATGCCATCCCACCAACTT
TGGCCATGAACCCTCAAGCTCAGGCTCTTCGAAGTCTCTTGGAGGTTGTAGTTTTATCTCGAAACTCTCG
GGATGCCATAGCTGCTCTTGGATTGCTCCAAAAGGCTGTAGAGGGCTTACTAGATGCCACAAGTGGTGCT
GATGCTGACCTTCTGCTGCGCTACAGGGAATGCCACCTCTTGGTCCTAAAAGCTCTGCAGGATGGCCGGG
CATATGGGTCTCCATGGTGCAACAAACAGATCACAAGGTGCCTAATTGAATGTCGAGATGAATATAAATA
TAATGTGGAGGCTGTGGAGCTGCTAATTCGCAATCATTTGGTTAATATGCAGCAGTATGATCTTCACCTA
GCGCAGTCAATGGAGAATGGCTTAAACTACATGGCTGTGGCATTTGCTATGCAGTTAGTAAAAATCCTGC
TGGTGGATGAAAGGAGTGTTGCTCATGTTACTGAGGCAGATCTGTTCCACACCATTGAAACCCTCATGAG
GATTAATGCTCATTCCAGAGGCAATGCTCCAGAAGGATTGCCCCAGCTGATGGAAGTAGTGCGATCCTAA
GGATCCTAATAGTCTAGAGCTAGCCCTAGGAGATCCGGCTGCTAACAAAGCCCGAAAGGAAGCTGAGTTG
GCTGCTGCCACCGCTGAGCAATAACTAGCATAACCCCTTGGGGCCTCTAAACGGGTCTTGAGGGGTTTTT
TGCTGAAAGGAGGAACTATATCCGGATATCCCGCAAGAGGCCCGGCAGTACCGGCATAACCAAGCCTATG
CCTACAGCATCCAGGGTGACGGTGCCGAGGATGACGATGAGCGCATTGTTAGATTTCATACACGGTGCCT
GACTGCGTTAGCAATTTAACTGTGATAAACTACCGCATTAAAGCTTATCGATGATAAGCTGTCAAACATG
AGAATTACAACTTATATCGTATGGGGCTGACTTCAGGTGCTACATTTGAAGAGATAAATTGCACTGAAAT
CAAGAAATATTTTATCTGATTAATAAGATGATCTTCTTGAGATCGTTTTGGTCTGCGCGTAATCTCTTGC
TCTGAAAACGAAAAAACCGCCTTGCAGGGCGGTTTTTCGAAGGTTCTCTGAGCTACCAACTCTTTGAACC
GAGGTAACTGGCTTGGAGGAGCGCAGTCACCAAAACTTGTCCTTTCAGTTTAGCCTTAACCGGCGCATGA
CTTCAAGACTAACTCCTCTAAATCAATTACCAGTGGCTGCTGCCAGTGGTGCTTTTGCATGTCTTTCCGG
GTTGGACTCAAGACGATAGTTACCGGATAAGGCGCAGCGGTCGGACTGAACGGGGGGTTCGTGCATACAG
TCCAGCTTGGAGCGAACTGCCTACCCGGAACTGAGTGTCAGGCGTGGAATGAGACAAACGCGGCCATAAC
AGCGGAATGACACCGGTAAACCGAAAGGCAGGAACAGGAGAGCGCACGAGGGAGCCGCCAGGGGGAAACG
CCTGGTATCTTTATAGTCCTGTCGGGTTTCGCCACCACTGATTTGAGCGTCAGATTTCGTGATGCTTGTC
AGGGGGGCGGAGCCTATGGAAAAACGGCTTTGCCGCGGCCCTCTCACTTCCCTGTTAAGTATCTTCCTGG
CATCTTCCAGGAAATCTCCGCCCCGTTCGTAAGCCATTTCCGCTCGCCGCAGTCGAACGACCGAGCGTAG
CGAGTCAGTGAGCGAGGAAGCGGAATATATCCTGTATCACATATTCTGCTGACGCACCGGTGCAGCCTTT
TTTCTCCTGCCACATGAAGCACTTCACTGACACCCTCATCAGTGCCAACATAGTAAGCCAGTATACACTC
CCCTAGCGCTGATGTCCGGCGGTGCTTTTGCCGTTACGCACCACCCCGTCAGTAGCTGAACAGGAGGGAC
AGCTGATAGAAACAGAAGCCACTGGAGCACCTCAAAAACACCATCATACACTAAATCAGTAAGTTGGCAG
CATCACCCGACGCACTTTGCGCCGAATAAATACCTGTGACGGAAGATCACTTCGCAGAATAAATAAATCC
TGGTGTCCCTGTTGATACCGGGAAGCCCTGGGCCAACTTTTGGCGAAAATGAGACGTTGATCGGCACGTA
AGAGGTTCCAACTTTCACCATAATGAAATAAGATCACTACCGGGCGTATTTTTTGAGTTATCGAGATTTT
CAGGAGCTAAGGAAGCTAAAATGGAGAAAAAAATCACTGGATATACCACCGTTGATATATCCCAATGGCA
TCGTAAAGAACATTTTGAGGCATTTCAGTCAGTTGCTCAATGTACCTATAACCAGACCGTTCAGCTGGAT
ATTACGGCCTTTTTAAAGACCGTAAAGAAAAATAAGCACAAGTTTTATCCGGCCTTTATTCACATTCTTG
CCCGCCTGATGAATGCTCATCCGGAATTC
Features (pLannotate 1.2.2; 18 found; start..end, strand, type, name):
    739..834     -  CDS            resD (fragment): REDF_ECOLI - Also known as D. Protein inferred from homology: Swiss-Prot protein existence level 3. Acts as a repressor of transcription and as a site-specific resolvase that cleaves at the RfsF site. From Escherichia coli (strain K12).
    824..881     +  CDS            TcR (fragment): tetracycline efflux protein; tet; confers resistance to tetracycline
    878..971     -  CDS            TcR (fragment): tetracycline efflux protein; tet; confers resistance to tetracycline
   1475..2375    -  CDS            TcR (fragment): tetracycline efflux protein; tet; confers resistance to tetracycline
   2402..2420    +  promoter       T7 promoter: promoter for bacteriophage T7 RNA polymerase
   2421..2445    +  protein_bind   lac operator: The lac repressor binds to the lac operator to inhibit transcription in E. coli. This inhibition can be relieved by adding lactose or isopropyl-β-D-thiogalactopyranoside (IPTG). lac repressor encoded by lacI
   2460..2482    +  RBS            RBS: efficient ribosome binding site from bacteriophage T7 gene 10 (Olins and Rangwala, 1989)
   2493..3589    +  CDS            MBP (fragment): maltose binding protein from E. coli; malE (mutated); This version of the gene does not encode a signal sequence, so MBP will remain in the cytosol.
   3638..4267    +  CDS            CNOT1 (fragment): CNOT1_HUMAN - Also known as CDC39, KIAA1007, NOT1. Experimental evidence at protein level: Swiss-Prot protein existence level 1. Scaffolding component of the CCR4-NOT complex which is one of the major cellular mRNA deadenylases and is linked to various cellular processes including bulk mRNA degradation, miRNA-mediated repression, translational repression during translational initiation and general transcription regulation. Additional complex functions may be a consequence of its influence on mRNA expression. Its scaffolding function implies its interaction with the catalytic complex module and
   4308..4357    +  CDS            SET1 (fragment): solubility-enhancement tag derived from T7 phage gene 10B
   4365..4412    +  terminator     T7 terminator: transcription terminator for bacteriophage T7 RNA polymerase
   4435..4539    -  CDS            TcR (fragment): tetracycline efflux protein; tet; confers resistance to tetracycline
   4587..4615    -  promoter       tet promoter: E. coli promoter for tetracycline efflux protein gene
   4727..5272    +  rep_origin     p15A ori: Plasmids containing the medium-copy-number p15A origin of replication can be propagated in E. coli cells that contain a second plasmid with the ColE1 origin.
   5360..5415    +  rep_origin     RSF ori (fragment): Plasmids containing the RSF 1030 origin of replication can be propagated in E. coli cells that contain additional plasmids with compatible origins.
   5534..5677    -  mobile_element IS1 (fragment): prokaryotic transposable element IS1
   5798..5900    +  promoter       cat promoter: promoter of the E. coli cat gene encoding chloramphenicol acetyltransferase
   5901..441     +  CDS            CmR (across the origin): chloramphenicol acetyltransferase; cat; confers resistance to chloramphenicol
