[The description below was written by a language model from this plasmid's Addgene catalogue record and pLannotate feature annotations shown in this document.]
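Description:
pnYC-NpM-HsNot1iso1_1607-1815_AE is a bacterial expression plasmid of about 6.1 kb for producing a fragment of human CNOT1 (isoform 1, residues 1607–1815) in E. coli. The catalogue lists the backbone as unknown, but the annotated features show a p15A origin of replication, a chloramphenicol acetyltransferase gene under its own cat promoter, and several disrupted fragments of a tetracycline resistance gene with the tet promoter. This pattern suggests that the expression cassette was inserted into a former TcR locus of a p15A/CmR-type vector. The plasmid is selected with chloramphenicol and is recorded as low copy. Because p15A is compatible with ColE1-type origins, the plasmid can coexist with a second expression plasmid in the same cell, which suits co-expression of protein partners. Short annotated fragments of resD, an RSF origin and IS1 appear to be backbone remnants rather than functional parts.

The expression cassette is a standard T7 system: a T7 promoter with an adjacent lac operator for IPTG-inducible control, the T7 gene 10 ribosome binding site, and a T7 terminator. It requires a host that supplies T7 RNA polymerase. The open reading frame begins with a cytosolic maltose-binding protein that lacks the signal sequence, placed N-terminal to the CNOT1 segment as a solubility and affinity tag. A short gap separates the two, and the record does not state what linker or cleavage site it contains. A small fragment annotated as a T7 gene 10B-derived tag lies downstream of the insert, and whether it is translated is unclear. CNOT1 is the scaffold subunit of the CCR4-NOT deadenylase complex. The associated work examined recruitment of this complex to target mRNAs, so the construct is likely used to make recombinant protein for binding or structural studies.
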