Addgene plasmid #148631: pnYC-NpM-HsNot1iso1_1607-1815_AE
Purpose: Bacterial Expression of HsNot1iso1_1607-1815
Depositing lab: Elisa Izaurralde. Depositing organization: Max Planck Institute for Developmental Biology. Publication: A CAF40-binding motif facilitates recruitment of the CCR4-NOT complex to mRNAs targeted by Drosophila Roquin. Sgromo A, Raisch T, Bawankar P, Bhandari D, Chen Y, Kuzuoglu-Ozturk D, Weichenrieder O, Izaurralde E. Nat Commun. 2017 Feb 6;8:14307. doi: 10.1038/ncomms14307. PubMed 28165457.
Backbone
  Vector backbone: Unknown
  Vector type: Bacterial Expression
Growth in bacteria
  Bacterial resistance: Chloramphenicol, 25 μg/mL
  Growth temperature: 37°C
  Growth strain: DH5alpha
  Copy number: Low Copy
Gene/Insert
  Gene/Insert name: HsNot1iso1_1607-1815
  Species: H. sapiens (human)
  Entrez Gene: CNOT1 (a.k.a. AD-005, CDC39, HPE12, NOT1, NOT1H, VIBOS)
  Cloning method: Unknown
Terms and licenses: Academic/Nonprofit Terms; Industry Terms: Not Available to Industry
Depositor comments: sequence of isoform 1 given by NCBI: NM_016284.4 Plasmids from this collection were made available to the research community and donated after the lab closed. Please note that the sequence provided by the depositing laboratory may be theoretical/predicted or based on Sanger sequencing results. There may be discrepancies between sequencing results obtained by Addgene and the depositor sequence. If an Addgene verified sequence is not available, please contact before placing your order to request that our lab fully sequence the plasmid.
How to cite: pnYC-NpM-HsNot1iso1_1607-1815_AE was a gift from Elisa Izaurralde (Addgene plasmid # 148631 ; http://n2t.net/addgene:148631 ; RRID:Addgene_148631)
